Addgene plasmid #144940: TFORF3464
Purpose: Lentiviral vector for overexpressing transcription factor ORFs with unique 24-bp barcodes. Barcodes facilitate identification of transcription factors in pooled screens.
Depositing lab: Feng Zhang. Depositing organization: Broad Institute. Publication: A transcription factor atlas of directed differentiation. Joung J, Ma S, Tay T, Geiger-Schuller KR, Kirchgatterer PC, Verdine VK, Guo B, Arias-Garcia MA, Allen WE, Singh A, Kuksenko O, Abudayyeh OO, Gootenberg JS, Fu Z, Macrae RK, Buenrostro JD, Regev A, Zhang F. Cell. 2023 Jan 5;186(1):209-229.e26. doi: 10.1016/j.cell.2022.11.026. PubMed 36608654.
Backbone
  Vector backbone: pLX_TRC317
  Backbone manufacturer: Broad Institute Genetic Perturbation Platform
  Backbone size w/o insert (bp): 8264
  Vector type: Mammalian Expression, Lentiviral
  Selectable markers: Puromycin
Growth in bacteria
  Bacterial resistance: Ampicillin, 100 μg/mL
  Growth temperature: 37°C
  Growth strain: NEB Stable
  Copy number: High Copy
Gene/Insert
  Gene/Insert name: KLF7
  Species: H. sapiens (human)
  Insert size (bp): 896
  Entrez Gene: KLF7 (a.k.a. UKLF)
  Promoter: EF1a
  Tag / fusion protein: V5 (C terminal on insert)
  Cloning method: Gateway Cloning
  Sequencing primers: 5′ GGGTGGAGACTGAAGTTAGGCCAG; 3′ CACATAGCGTAAAAGGAGCAACATAG
Resource information
  A portion of this plasmid was derived from a plasmid made by: Broad Institute Genetic Perturbation Platform
Terms and licenses: Academic/Nonprofit Terms; Industry Terms: Not Available to Industry
Depositor comments: NM_001270942.1 Please test multiple small colonies in case of plasmid recombination. To make this collection available in a timely manner, a portion of this collection was not fully sequenced by Addgene. If an Addgene verified full plasmid sequence is not available, please contact us prior to placing an order to request the full sequence.
How to cite: TFORF3464 was a gift from Feng Zhang (Addgene plasmid # 144940 ; http://n2t.net/addgene:144940 ; RRID:Addgene_144940)
