[The description below was written by a language model from this plasmid's Addgene catalogue record and pLannotate feature annotations shown in this document.]
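Description:
TFORF3464 is a third-generation-style, self-inactivating lentiviral expression plasmid built on the pLX_TRC317 backbone and carrying the human transcription factor KLF7 (also known as UKLF) as a Gateway-cloned open reading frame. It is one member of a barcoded transcription factor ORF collection, in which each construct carries a unique 24-bp barcode so that the overexpressed factor can be identified in pooled screens. The barcode is not annotated as a feature in the table. In bacteria the plasmid is maintained through a high-copy ColE1/pUC-type origin and ampicillin resistance (AmpR), and an f1 origin is also present. The depositor notes a risk of recombination, which is common for LTR-containing plasmids.

The viral genome is transcribed from an RSV promoter fused to a truncated HIV-1 5' LTR. This is followed by the Ψ packaging signal with a gag fragment, the RRE for Rev-dependent export, and a cPPT/CTS, and it ends in a ΔU3 3' LTR with a downstream SV40 poly(A) signal. Within this unit, an SV40 promoter drives a puromycin N-acetyltransferase gene for selecting transduced mammalian cells. A separate EF-1α promoter drives the KLF7 ORF, which is flanked by attB1 and attB2 sites and fused at its C terminus to a V5 epitope tag. A WPRE downstream enhances transcript expression. The short segment annotated as EGR1 inside the attB-flanked insert most likely reflects homology of the KLF7 zinc-finger region rather than a second gene. The small U6, lacZα, lacI and small t antigen fragments appear to be backbone remnants. The construct is used to produce lentivirus for stable KLF7 overexpression, as in the directed-differentiation screens for which the collection was made.
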