Features (pLannotate 1.2.2; 35 found; start..end, strand, type, name):
      5..231     +  promoter       RSV promoter: Rous sarcoma virus enhancer/promoter
    232..412     +  LTR            5' LTR (truncated): truncated 5' long terminal repeat (LTR) from HIV-1
    459..584     +  misc_feature   HIV-1 Ψ: packaging signal of human immunodeficiency virus type 1
    568..931     +  CDS            HIV-1 gag (fragment): gag protein from human immunodeficiency virus 1; gag
   1077..1310    +  misc_feature   RRE: The Rev response element (RRE) of HIV-1 allows for Rev-dependent mRNA export from the nucleus to the cytoplasm.
   1687..1713    +  CDS            Rev (fragment): human immunodeficiency virus 1 (HIV-1) Rev protein; rev; enhances nuclear export of unspliced and incompletely spliced viral mRNAs
   1720..1743    +  promoter       SV40 promoter (fragment): SV40 early promoter
   1744..1815    +  promoter       SV40 promoter (fragment): SV40 enhancer and early promoter
   1839..1974    +  rep_origin     SV40 ori: SV40 origin of replication
   2020..2616    +  CDS            PuroR (fragment): puromycin N-acetyltransferase; pac from Streptomyces; confers resistance to puromycin
   2665..2782    +  misc_feature   cPPT/CTS: central polypurine tract and central termination sequence of HIV-1
   2847..2913    +  CDS            small t antigen (fragment): SV40 (simian virus 40) small t antigen
   2920..4098    +  promoter       EF-1α promoter: strong constitutive promoter for human elongation factor EF-1α
   4119..4136    +  protein_bind   attB1 (fragment): mutant version of attB; core recombination site for the Gateway® BP reaction BP Clonase™
   4142..4675    +  CDS            KLF7 (fragment): KLF7_HUMAN - Also known as UKLF From Homo sapiens (Human).
   4705..4791    +  CDS            EGR1 (fragment): EGR1_SERCA - Also known as ZENK From Serinus canaria (Island canary) (Fringilla canaria).
   4834..4857    -  protein_bind   attB2: mutant version of attB; recombination site for the Gateway® BP reaction BP Clonase™
   4865..4906    +  CDS            V5 tag: epitope tag from simian virus 5
   4922..4975    +  promoter       U6 promoter (fragment): RNA polymerase III promoter for human U6 snRNA
   5017..5605    +  misc_feature   WPRE: woodchuck hepatitis virus posttranscriptional regulatory element
   5656..5675    +  misc_feature   cPPT/CTS (fragment): central polypurine tract and central termination sequence of HIV-1
   5677..5910    +  LTR            3' LTR (ΔU3): self-inactivating 3' long terminal repeat (LTR) from HIV-1
   5988..6109    +  polyA_signal   SV40 poly(A) signal: SV40 polyadenylation signal
   6149..6284    +  rep_origin     SV40 ori: SV40 origin of replication
   6305..6323    -  promoter       T7 promoter: promoter for bacteriophage T7 RNA polymerase
   6331..6486    +  CDS            lacZα (fragment): LacZα fragment of β-galactosidase; lacZ fragment
   6491..6919    +  rep_origin     f1 ori (sequence partly withheld): f1 bacteriophage origin of replication; arrow indicates direction of (+) strand synthesis
   6972..7076    +  promoter       AmpR promoter: bla
   7077..7937    +  CDS            AmpR: β-lactamase; bla; confers resistance to ampicillin, carbenicillin, and related antibiotics
   8108..8696    +  rep_origin     ori: high-copy-number ColE1/pMB1/pBR322/pUC origin of replication
   8879..8971    +  CDS            lacI (fragment): lac repressor; lacI; The lac repressor binds to the lac operator to inhibit transcription in E. coli. This inhibition can be relieved by adding lactose or isopropyl-β-D-thiogalactopyranoside (IPTG).
   8984..9005    +  protein_bind   CAP binding site: CAP binding activates transcription in the presence of cAMP. E. coli catabolite activator protein
   9020..9050    +  promoter       lac promoter: promoter for the E. coli lac operon
   9058..9074    +  protein_bind   lac operator: The lac repressor binds to the lac operator to inhibit transcription in E. coli. This inhibition can be relieved by adding lactose or isopropyl-β-D-thiogalactopyranoside (IPTG). lac repressor encoded by lacI
   9119..9137    +  promoter       T3 promoter: promoter for bacteriophage T3 RNA polymerase
>Addgene plasmid #144940 | TFORF3464 | addgene full sequence | sequence record 404499 | Addgene NGS Result
TTAATGTAGTCTTATGCAATACTCTTGTAGTCTTGCAACATGGTAACGATGAGTTAGCAACATGCCTTAC
AAGGAGAGAAAAAGCACCGTGCATGCCGATTGGTGGAAGTAAGGTGGTACGATCGTGCCTTATTAGGAAG
GCAACAGACGGGTCTGACATGGATTGGACGAACCACTGAATTGCCGCATTGCAGAGATATTGTATTTAAG
TGCCTAGCTCGATACATAAACGGGTCTCTCTGGTTAGACCAGATCTGAGCCTGGGAGCTCTCTGGCTAAC
TAGGGAACCCACTGCTTAAGCCTCAATAAAGCTTGCCTTGAGTGCTTCAAGTAGTGTGTGCCCGTCTGTT
GTGTGACTCTGGTAACTAGAGATCCCTCAGACCCTTTTAGTCAGTGTGGAAAATCTCTAGCAGTGGCGCC
CGAACAGGGACTTGAAAGCGAAAGGGAAACCAGAGGAGCTCTCTCGACGCAGGACTCGGCTTGCTGAAGC
GCGCACGGCAAGAGGCGAGGGGCGGCGACTGGTGAGTACGCCAAAAATTTTGACTAGCGGAGGCTAGAAG
GAGAGAGATGGGTGCGAGAGCGTCAGTATTAAGCGGGGGAGAATTAGATCGCGATGGGAAAAAATTCGGT
TAAGGCCAGGGGGAAAGAAAAAATATAAATTAAAACATATAGTATGGGCAAGCAGGGAGCTAGAACGATT
CGCAGTTAATCCTGGCCTGTTAGAAACATCAGAAGGCTGTAGACAAATACTGGGACAGCTACAACCATCC
CTTCAGACAGGATCAGAAGAACTTAGATCATTATATAATACAGTAGCAACCCTCTATTGTGTGCATCAAA
GGATAGAGATAAAAGACACCAAGGAAGCTTTAGACAAGATAGAGGAAGAGCAAAACAAAAGTAAGACCAC
CGCACAGCAAGCGGCCGCTGATCTTCAGACCTGGAGGAGGAGATATGAGGGACAATTGGAGAAGTGAATT
ATATAAATATAAAGTAGTAAAAATTGAACCATTAGGAGTAGCACCCACCAAGGCAAAGAGAAGAGTGGTG
CAGAGAGAAAAAAGAGCAGTGGGAATAGGAGCTTTGTTCCTTGGGTTCTTGGGAGCAGCAGGAAGCACTA
TGGGCGCAGCGTCAATGACGCTGACGGTACAGGCCAGACAATTATTGTCTGGTATAGTGCAGCAGCAGAA
CAATTTGCTGAGGGCTATTGAGGCGCAACAGCATCTGTTGCAACTCACAGTCTGGGGCATCAAGCAGCTC
CAGGCAAGAATCCTGGCTGTGGAAAGATACCTAAAGGATCAACAGCTCCTGGGGATTTGGGGTTGCTCTG
GAAAACTCATTTGCACCACTGCTGTGCCTTGGAATGCTAGTTGGAGTAATAAATCTCTGGAACAGATTTG
GAATCACACGACCTGGATGGAGTGGGACAGAGAAATTAACAATTACACAAGCTTAATACACTCCTTAATT
GAAGAATCGCAAAACCAGCAAGAAAAGAATGAACAAGAATTATTGGAATTAGATAAATGGGCAAGTTTGT
GGAATTGGTTTAACATAACAAATTGGCTGTGGTATATAAAATTATTCATAATGATAGTAGGAGGCTTGGT
AGGTTTAAGAATAGTTTTTGCTGTACTTTCTATAGTGAATAGAGTTAGGCAGGGATATTCACCATTATCG
TTTCAGACCCACCTCCCAACCCCGAGGGGACCCATGCATTGCATCTCAATTAGTCAGCAACCAGGTGTGG
AAAGTCCCCAGGCTCCCCAGCAGGCAGAAGTATGCAAAGCATGCGTCTCAATTAGTCAGCAACCATAGTC
CCGCCCCTAACTCCGCCCATCCCGCCCCTAACTCCGCCCAGTTCCGCCCATTCTCCGCCCCATGGCTGAC
TAATTTTTTTTATTTATGCAGAGGCCGAGGCCGCCTCGGCCTCTGAGCTATTCCAGAAGTAGTGAGGAGG
CTTTTTTGGAGGCCTAGGCTTTTGCAAAAAGCTTTCTAGAGGTACCACCGGAGCTTACCATGACCGAGTA
CAAGCCCACGGTGCGCCTCGCCACCCGCGACGACGTCCCCAGGGCCGTACGCACCCTCGCCGCCGCGTTC
GCCGACTACCCCGCCACGCGCCACACCGTCGATCCGGACCGCCACATCGAGCGGGTCACCGAGCTGCAAG
AACTCTTCCTCACGCGCGTCGGGCTCGACATCGGCAAGGTGTGGGTCGCGGACGACGGCGCCGCCGTGGC
GGTCTGGACCACGCCGGAGAGCGTCGAAGCGGGGGCGGTGTTCGCCGAGATCGGCCCGCGCATGGCCGAG
TTGAGCGGTTCCCGGCTGGCCGCGCAGCAACAGATGGAAGGCCTCCTGGCGCCGCACCGGCCCAAGGAGC
CCGCGTGGTTCCTGGCCACCGTCGGCGTCTCGCCCGACCACCAGGGCAAGGGTCTGGGCAGCGCCGTCGT
GCTCCCCGGAGTGGAGGCGGCCGAGCGCGCCGGGGTGCCCGCCTTCCTGGAGACCTCCGCGCCCCGCAAC
CTCCCCTTCTACGAGCGGCTCGGCTTCACCGTCACCGCCGACGTCGAGGTGCCCGAAGGACCGCGCACCT
GGTGCATGACCCGCAAGCCCGGTGCCAGTTAACGAATTCTAGATCTTGAGACAAATGGCAGTATTCATCC
ACAATTTTAAAAGAAAAGGGGGGATTGGGGGGTACAGTGCAGGGGAAAGAATAGTAGACATAATAGCAAC
AGACATACAAACTAAAGAATTACAAAAACAAATTACAAAAATTCAAAATTTTCGGGTTTATTACAGGGAC
AGCAGAGATCCACTTTGGCGCCGGCTCGAGGCCTGCAGGTGCAAAGATGGATAAAGTTTTAAACAGAGAG
GAATCTTTGCAGCTAATGGACCTTCTAGGTCTTGAAAGGAGTGGGAATTGGCTCCGGTGCCCGTCAGTGG
GCAGAGCGCACATCGCCCACAGTCCCCGAGAAGTTGGGGGGAGGGGTCGGCAATTGAACCGGTGCCTAGA
GAAGGTGGCGCGGGGTAAACTGGGAAAGTGATGTCGTGTACTGGCTCCGCCTTTTTCCCGAGGGTGGGGG
AGAACCGTATATAAGTGCAGTAGTCGCCGTGAACGTTCTTTTTCGCAACGGGTTTGCCGCCAGAACACAG
GTAAGTGCCGTGTGTGGTTCCCGCGGGCCTGGCCTCTTTACGGGTTATGGCCCTTGCGTGCCTTGAATTA
CTTCCACCTGGCTGCAGTACGTGATTCTTGATCCCGAGCTTCGGGTTGGAAGTGGGTGGGAGAGTTCGAG
GCCTTGCGCTTAAGGAGCCCCTTCGCCTCGTGCTTGAGTTGAGGCCTGGCCTGGGCGCTGGGGCCGCCGC
GTGCGAATCTGGTGGCACCTTCGCGCCTGTCTCGCTGCTTTCGATAAGTCTCTAGCCATTTAAAATTTTT
GATGACCTGCTGCGACGCTTTTTTTCTGGCAAGATAGTCTTGTAAATGCGGGCCAAGATCTGCACACTGG
TATTTCGGTTTTTGGGGCCGCGGGCGGCGACGGGGCCCGTGCGTCCCAGCGCACATGTTCGGCGAGGCGG
GGCCTGCGAGCGCGGCCACCGAGAATCGGACGGGGGTAGTCTCAAGCTGGCCGGCCTGCTCTGGTGCCTG
GCCTCGCGCCGCCGTGTATCGCCCCGCCCTGGGCGGCAAGGCTGGCCCGGTCGGCACCAGTTGCGTGAGC
GGAAAGATGGCCGCTTCCCGGCCCTGCTGCAGGGAGCTCAAAATGGAGGACGCGGCGCTCGGGAGAGCGG
GCGGGTGAGTCACCCACACAAAGGAAAAGGGCCTTTCCGTCCTCAGCCGTCGCTTCATGTGACTCCACGG
AGTACCGGGCGCCGTCCAGGCACCTCGATTAGTTCTCGAGCTTTTGGAGTACGTCGTCTTTAGGTTGGGG
GGAGGGGTTTTATGCGATGGAGTTTCCCCACACTGAGTGGGTGGAGACTGAAGTTAGGCCAGCTTGGCAC
TTGATGTAATTCTCCTTGGAATTTGCCCTTTTTGAGTTTGGATCTTGGTTCATTCTCAAGCCTCAGACAG
TGGTTCAAAGTTTTTTTCTTCCATTTCAGGTGTCGTGAGGCTAGCATCGATTGATCAACAAGTTTGTACA
AAAAAGTTGGCATGGACGTGTTGGCTAGTTATAGTATATTCCAGGAGCTACAACTTGTCCACGACACCGG
CTACTTCTCAGCTTTACCATCCCTGGAGGAGACCTGGCAGCAGACATGCCTTGAATTGGAACGCTACCTA
CAGACGGAGCCCCGGAGGATCTCAGAGACCTTTGGTGAGGACTTGGACTGTTTCCTCCACGCTTCCCCTC
CCCCGTGCATTGAGGAAAGCTTCCGTCGCTTAGACCCCCTGCTGCTCCCCGTGGAAGCGGCCATCTGTGA
GAAGAGCTCGGCAGTGGACATCTTGCTCTCTCGGGACAAGTTGCTATCTGAGACCTGCCTCAGCCTCCAG
CCGGCCAGCTCTTCTCTAGACAGCTACACAGCCGTCAACCAGGCCCAGCTCAACGCAGTGACCTCATTAA
CGCCCCCATCGTCCCCTGAGCTCAGCCGCCATCTGGTCAAAACCTCACAAACTCTCTCTGCCGTGGATGG
CACGGTGACGTTGAAACTGGTGGCCAAGAAGGCTGCTCTCAGCTCCGTAAAGGTGAGAAGCCTTATAAGT
GCTCATGGGAGGGATGTGAGTGGCGTTTTGCACGAAGCGATGAGCTCACGAGGCACTACAGGAAACACAC
AGGTGCAAAGCCCTTCAAATGCAACCACTGCGACAGGTGTTTTTCCAGGTCTGACCATCTTGCCCTCCAC
ATGCCCAACTTTCTTGTACAAAGTGGTTGATATCGGTAAGCCTATCCCTAACCCTCTCCTCGGTCTCGAT
TCTACGTAGTAATGAACTAGTCCGTAACTTGAAAGTATTTCGATTTCTTGGCTTTATATATCTTGTGGAA
AGGACGACCACTTGTTCCCCGACCCCATAAGACGCGTTAAGTCGACAATCAACCTCTGGATTACAAAATT
TGTGAAAGATTGACTGGTATTCTTAACTATGTTGCTCCTTTTACGCTATGTGGATACGCTGCTTTAATGC
CTTTGTATCATGCTATTGCTTCCCGTATGGCTTTCATTTTCTCCTCCTTGTATAAATCCTGGTTGCTGTC
TCTTTATGAGGAGTTGTGGCCCGTTGTCAGGCAACGTGGCGTGGTGTGCACTGTGTTTGCTGACGCAACC
CCCACTGGTTGGGGCATTGCCACCACCTGTCAGCTCCTTTCCGGGACTTTCGCTTTCCCCCTCCCTATTG
CCACGGCGGAACTCATCGCCGCCTGCCTTGCCCGCTGCTGGACAGGGGCTCGGCTGTTGGGCACTGACAA
TTCCGTGGTGTTGTCGGGGAAATCATCGTCCTTTCCTTGGCTGCTCGCCTGTGTTGCCACCTGGATTCTG
CGCGGGACGTCCTTCTGCTACGTCCCTTCGGCCCTCAATCCAGCGGACCTTCCTTCCCGCGGCCTGCTGC
CGGCTCTGCGGCCTCTTCCGCGTCTTCGCCTTCGCCCTCAGACGAGTCGGATCTCCCTTTGGGCCGCCTC
CCCGCGTCGACTTTAAGACCAATGACTTACAAGGCAGCTGTAGATCTTAGCCACTTTTTAAAAGAAAAGG
GGGGACTGGAAGGGCTAATTCACTCCCAACGAAGACAAGATCTGCTTTTTGCTTGTACTGGGTCTCTCTG
GTTAGACCAGATCTGAGCCTGGGAGCTCTCTGGCTAACTAGGGAACCCACTGCTTAAGCCTCAATAAAGC
TTGCCTTGAGTGCTTCAAGTAGTGTGTGCCCGTCTGTTGTGTGACTCTGGTAACTAGAGATCCCTCAGAC
CCTTTTAGTCAGTGTGGAAAATCTCTAGCAGTACGTATAGTAGTTCATGTCATCTTATTATTCAGTATTT
ATAACTTGCAAAGAAATGAATATCAGAGAGTGAGAGGAACTTGTTTATTGCAGCTTATAATGGTTACAAA
TAAAGCAATAGCATCACAAATTTCACAAATAAAGCATTTTTTTCACTGCATTCTAGTTGTGGTTTGTCCA
AACTCATCAATGTATCTTATCATGTCTGGCTCTAGCTATCCCGCCCCTAACTCCGCCCATCCCGCCCCTA
ACTCCGCCCAGTTCCGCCCATTCTCCGCCCCATGGCTGACTAATTTTTTTTATTTATGCAGAGGCCGAGG
CCGCCTCGGCCTCTGAGCTATTCCAGAAGTAGTGAGGAGGCTTTTTTGGAGGCCTAGGGACGTACCCAAT
TCGCCCTATAGTGAGTCGTATTACGCGCGCTCACTGGCCGTCGTTTTACAACGTCGTGACTGGGAAAACC
CTGGCGTTACCCAACTTAATCGCCTTGCAGCACATCCCCCTTTCGCCAGCTGGCGTAATAGCGAAGAGGC
CCGCACCGATCGCCCTTCCCAACAGTTGCGCAGCCTGAATGGCGAATGGG
[124 nt withheld, positions 6491-6614]
C
[91 nt withheld, positions 6616-6706]
A
[49 nt withheld, positions 6708-6756]
CCTTTGACGTTGGAGTCCACGTTCTTT
[37 nt withheld, positions 6784-6820]
ACCCTATCTCGGTCTATTCTTTTGATTTATAAGGGATTTTGCCGATTTCGGCCTATTGGTTAAAAAATGA
GCTGATTTAACAAAAATTTAACGCGAATTTTAACAAAATATTAACGCTTACAATTTAGGTGGCACTTTTC
GGGGAAATGTGCGCGGAACCCCTATTTGTTTATTTTTCTAAATACATTCAAATATGTATCCGCTCATGAG
ACAATAACCCTGATAAATGCTTCAATAATATTGAAAAAGGAAGAGTATGAGTATTCAACATTTCCGTGTC
GCCCTTATTCCCTTTTTTGCGGCATTTTGCCTTCCTGTTTTTGCTCACCCAGAAACGCTGGTGAAAGTAA
AAGATGCTGAAGATCAGTTGGGTGCACGAGTGGGTTACATCGAACTGGATCTCAACAGCGGTAAGATCCT
TGAGAGTTTTCGCCCCGAAGAACGTTTTCCAATGATGAGCACTTTTAAAGTTCTGCTATGTGGCGCGGTA
TTATCCCGTATTGACGCCGGGCAAGAGCAACTCGGTCGCCGCATACACTATTCTCAGAATGACTTGGTTG
AGTACTCACCAGTCACAGAAAAGCATCTTACGGATGGCATGACAGTAAGAGAATTATGCAGTGCTGCCAT
AACCATGAGTGATAACACTGCGGCCAACTTACTTCTGACAACGATCGGAGGACCGAAGGAGCTAACCGCT
TTTTTGCACAACATGGGGGATCATGTAACTCGCCTTGATCGTTGGGAACCGGAGCTGAATGAAGCCATAC
CAAACGACGAGCGTGACACCACGATGCCTGTAGCAATGGCAACAACGTTGCGCAAACTATTAACTGGCGA
ACTACTTACTCTAGCTTCCCGGCAACAATTAATAGACTGGATGGAGGCGGATAAAGTTGCAGGACCACTT
CTGCGCTCGGCCCTTCCGGCTGGCTGGTTTATTGCTGATAAATCTGGAGCCGGTGAGCGTGGGTCTCGCG
GTATCATTGCAGCACTGGGGCCAGATGGTAAGCCCTCCCGTATCGTAGTTATCTACACGACGGGGAGTCA
GGCAACTATGGATGAACGAAATAGACAGATCGCTGAGATAGGTGCCTCACTGATTAAGCATTGGTAACTG
TCAGACCAAGTTTACTCATATATACTTTAGATTGATTTAAAACTTCATTTTTAATTTAAAAGGATCTAGG
TGAAGATCCTTTTTGATAATCTCATGACCAAAATCCCTTAACGTGAGTTTTCGTTCCACTGAGCGTCAGA
CCCCGTAGAAAAGATCAAAGGATCTTCTTGAGATCCTTTTTTTCTGCGCGTAATCTGCTGCTTGCAAACA
AAAAAACCACCGCTACCAGCGGTGGTTTGTTTGCCGGATCAAGAGCTACCAACTCTTTTTCCGAAGGTAA
CTGGCTTCAGCAGAGCGCAGATACCAAATACTGTTCTTCTAGTGTAGCCGTAGTTAGGCCACCACTTCAA
GAACTCTGTAGCACCGCCTACATACCTCGCTCTGCTAATCCTGTTACCAGTGGCTGCTGCCAGTGGCGAT
AAGTCGTGTCTTACCGGGTTGGACTCAAGACGATAGTTACCGGATAAGGCGCAGCGGTCGGGCTGAACGG
GGGGTTCGTGCACACAGCCCAGCTTGGAGCGAACGACCTACACCGAACTGAGATACCTACAGCGTGAGCT
ATGAGAAAGCGCCACGCTTCCCGAAGGGAGAAAGGCGGACAGGTATCCGGTAAGCGGCAGGGTCGGAACA
GGAGAGCGCACGAGGGAGCTTCCAGGGGGAAACGCCTGGTATCTTTATAGTCCTGTCGGGTTTCGCCACC
TCTGACTTGAGCGTCGATTTTTGTGATGCTCGTCAGGGGGGCGGAGCCTATGGAAAAACGCCAGCAACGC
GGCCTTTTTACGGTTCCTGGCCTTTTGCTGGCCTTTTGCTCACATGTTCTTTCCTGCGTTATCCCCTGAT
TCTGTGGATAACCGTATTACCGCCTTTGAGTGAGCTGATACCGCTCGCCGCAGCCGAACGACCGAGCGCA
GCGAGTCAGTGAGCGAGGAAGCGGAAGAGCGCCCAATACGCAAACCGCCTCTCCCCGCGCGTTGGCCGAT
TCATTAATGCAGCTGGCACGACAGGTTTCCCGACTGGAAAGCGGGCAGTGAGCGCAACGCAATTAATGTG
AGTTAGCTCACTCATTAGGCACCCCAGGCTTTACACTTTATGCTTCCGGCTCGTATGTTGTGTGGAATTG
TGAGCGGATAACAATTTCACACAGGAAACAGCTATGACCATGATTACGCCAAGCGCGCAATTAACCCTCA
CTAAAGGGAACAAAAGCTGGAGCTGCAAGC
