>Addgene plasmid #144940 | TFORF3464 | depositor partial sequence | sequence record 286935 | Insert
ATCGATTGATCAACAAGTTTGTACAAAAAAGTTGGCATGGACGTGTTGGCTAGTTATAGTATATTCCAGG
AGCTACAACTTGTCCACGACACCGGCTACTTCTCAGCTTTACCATCCCTGGAGGAGACCTGGCAGCAGAC
ATGCCTTGAATTGGAACGCTACCTACAGACGGAGCCCCGGAGGATCTCAGAGACCTTTGGTGAGGACTTG
GACTGTTTCCTCCACGCTTCCCCTCCCCCGTGCATTGAGGAAAGCTTCCGTCGCTTAGACCCCCTGCTGC
TCCCCGTGGAAGCGGCCATCTGTGAGAAGAGCTCGGCAGTGGACATCTTGCTCTCTCGGGACAAGTTGCT
ATCTGAGACCTGCCTCAGCCTCCAGCCGGCCAGCTCTTCTCTAGACAGCTACACAGCCGTCAACCAGGCC
CAGCTCAACGCAGTGACCTCATTAACGCCCCCATCGTCCCCTGAGCTCAGCCGCCATCTGGTCAAAACCT
CACAAACTCTCTCTGCCGTGGATGGCACGGTGACGTTGAAACTGGTGGCCAAGAAGGCTGCTCTCAGCTC
CGTAAAGGTGAGAAGCCTTATAAGTGCTCATGGGAGGGATGTGAGTGGCGTTTTGCACGAAGCGATGAGC
TCACGAGGCACTACAGGAAACACACAGGTGCAAAGCCCTTCAAATGCAACCACTGCGACAGGTGTTTTTC
CAGGTCTGACCATCTTGCCCTCCACATGCCCAACTTTCTTGTACAAAGTGGTTGATATCGGTAAGCCTAT
CCCTAACCCTCTCCTCGGTCTCGATTCTACGTAGTAATGAACTAGTCCGTAACTTGAAAGTATTTCGATT
TCTTGGCTTTATATATCTTGTGGAAAGGACGACCACTTGTTCCCCGACCCCATAAG
