>Addgene plasmid #144940 | TFORF3464 | depositor partial sequence | sequence record 286936 | Barcode
CCACTTGTTCCCCGACCCCATAAG
